>Addgene plasmid #52586 | pVITRO-HPV59 L1L2 | depositor full sequence | sequence record 81719 | pVITRO-HPV59 L1L2 sequence 9223 bps
CCTGCAGGGCCTGAAATAACCTCTGAAAGAGGAACTTGGTTAGGTACCTTCTGAGGCGGAAAGAACCAGC
TGTGGAATGTGTGTCAGTTAGGGTGTGGAAAGTCCCCAGGCTCCCCAGCAGGCAGAAGTATGCAAAGCAT
GCATCTCAATTAGTCAGCAACCAGGTGTGGAAAGTCCCCAGGCTCCCCAGCAGGCAGAAGTATGCAAAGC
ATGCATCTCAATTAGTCAGCAACCATAGTCCCACTAGTGGAGCCGAGAGTAATTCATACAAAAGGAGGGA
TCGCCTTCGCAAGGGGAGAGCCCAGGGACCGTCCCTAAATTCTCACAGACCCAAATCCCTGTAGCCGCCC
CACGACAGCGCGAGGAGCATGCGCTCAGGGCTGAGCGCGGGGAGAGCAGAGCACACAAGCTCATAGACCC
TGGTCGTGGGGGGGAGGACCGGGGAGCTGGCGCGGGGCAAACTGGGAAAGCGGTGTCGTGTGCTGGCTCC
GCCCTCTTCCCGAGGGTGGGGGAGAACGGTATATAAGTGCGGCAGTCGCCTTGGACGTTCTTTTTCGCAA
CGGGTTTGCCGTCAGAACGCAGGTGAGGGGCGGGTGTGGCTTCCGCGGGCCGCCGAGCTGGAGGTCCTGC
TCCGAGCGGGCCGGGCCCCGCTGTCGTCGGCGGGGATTAGCTGCGAGCATTCCCGCTTCGAGTTGCGGGC
GGCGCGGGAGGCAGAGTGCGAGGCCTAGCGGCAACCCCGTAGCCTCGCCTCGTGTCCGGCTTGAGGCCTA
GCGTGGTGTCCGCGCCGCCGCCGCGTGCTACTCCGGCCGCACTCTGGTCTTTTTTTTTTTTGTTGTTGTT
GCCCTGCTGCCTTCGATTGCCGTTCAGCAATAGGGGCTAACAAAGGGAGGGTGCGGGGCTTGCTCGCCCG
GAGCCCGGAGAGGTCATGGTTGGGGAGGAATGGAGGGACAGGAGTGGCGGCTGGGGCCCGCCCGCCTTCG
GAGCACATGTCCGACGCCACCTGGATGGGGCGAGGCCTGGGGTTTTTCCCGAAGCAACCAGGCTGGGGTT
AGCGTGCCGAGGCCATGTGGCCCCAGCACCCGGCACGATCTGGCTTGGCGGCGCCGCGTTGCCCTGCCTC
CCTAACTAGGGTGAGGCCATCCCGTCCGGCACCAGTTGCGTGCGTGGAAAGATGGCCGCTCCCGGGCCCT
GTTGCAAGGAGCTCAAAATGGAGGACGCGGCAGCCCGGTGGAGCGGGCGGGTGAGTCACCCACACAAAGG
AAGAGGGCCTGGTCCCTCACCGGCTGCTGCTTCCTGTGACCCCGTGGTCCTATCGGCCGCAATAGTCACC
TCGGGCTTTTGAGCACGGCTAGTCGCGGCGGGGGGAGGGGATGTAATGGCGTTGGAGTTTGTTCACATTT
GGTGGGTGGAGACTAGTCAGGCCAGCCTGGCGCTGGAAGTCATTTTTGGAATTTGTCCCCTTGAGTTTTG
AGCGGAGCTAATTCTCGGGCTTCTTAGCGGTTCAAAGGTATCTTTTAAACCCTTTTTTAGGTGTTGTGAA
AACCACCGCTAATTCAAAGCAACCGGTGATATCAAAGATCCGCCACCATGGCACTGTGGAGAAGCAGCGA
CAACAAGGTGTACCTGCCCCCTCCCAGCGTGGCCAAGGTGGTGTCCACCGACGAGTACGTGACCCGGACC
AGCATCTTCTACCACGCCGGCAGCTCTCGGCTGCTGACCGTGGGCCACCCCTACTTCAAGGTGCCCAAGG
GCGGCAACGGCCGGCAGGACGTGCCCAAGGTGTCCGCCTACCAGTACCGGGTGTTCAGAGTGAAGCTGCC
CGACCCCAACAAGTTCGGCCTGCCCGACAACACCGTGTACGACCCCAACTCCCAGCGGCTGGTCTGGGCC
TGCGTGGGCGTGGAGATCGGCAGAGGCCAGCCCCTGGGCGTGGGCCTGAGCGGCCACCCCCTGTACAACA
AGCTGGACGACACCGAGAACAGCCATGTGGCCAGCGCCGTGGACACCAAGGACACCCGGGACAACGTGTC
CGTGGACTACAAGCAGACCCAGCTGTGCATCATCGGCTGCGTGCCTGCCATTGGCGAGCACTGGACCAAG
GGCACCGCCTGCAAGCCCACCACCGTGGTGCAGGGCGACTGCCCCCCTCTGGAACTGATCAACACCCCCA
TCGAGGACGGCGACATGGTGGACACCGGCTACGGCGCCATGGACTTCAAGCTGCTGCAGGACAACAAGAG
CGAGGTGCCCCTGGACATCTGCCAGAGCATCTGCAAGTACCCCGACTACCTGCAGATGAGCGCCGACGCC
TACGGCGACAGCATGTTCTTTTGCCTGCGGCGGGAGCAGGTGTTCGCCCGGCACTTCTGGAACCGCAGCG
GCACCATGGGCGACCAGCTGCCCGAGAGCCTGTACATCAAGGGCACAGACATCAGAGCCAACCCCGGCAG
CTACCTGTACAGCCCCAGCCCCAGCGGCTCTGTGGTCACCTCTGACAGCCAGCTGTTCAACAAGCCCTAC
TGGCTGCACAAGGCTCAGGGCCTGAACAACGGCATCTGCTGGCACAACCAGCTGTTTCTGACCGTGGTGG
ATACCACCAGAAGCACCAACCTGAGCGTCTGCGCCAGCACCACCTCCAGCATCCCCAACGTGTACACCCC
TACCAGCTTCAAAGAGTACGCCCGGCACGTCGAGGAATTCGACCTGCAGTTCATCTTCCAGCTGTGCAAG
ATCACCCTGACCACCGAAGTGATGAGCTACATCCACAACATGAACACCACCATCCTGGAAGATTGGAACT
TCGGCGTGACCCCCCCTCCTACCGCCAGCCTGGTGGACACATACAGATTCGTGCAGTCTGCCGCCGTGAC
CTGCCAGAAGGATACCGCTCCTCCCGTGAAGCAGGACCCCTACGACAAGCTGAAGTTCTGGCCCGTGGAC
CTGAAAGAGCGGTTCAGCGCCGACCTGGACCAGTTCCCCCTGGGCCGGAAGTTCCTGCTGCAGCTGGGCG
CCAGACCCAAGCCTACCATCGGCCCCAGAAAGAGAGCCGCCCCTGCCCCAACCAGCACCCCCTCCCCCAA
GAGAGTGAAGCGGAGAAAGTCCAGCCGGAAGTGATAGTCTAGCTGGCCAGACATGATAAGATACATTGAT
GAGTTTGGACAAACCACAACTAGAATGCAGTGAAAAAAATGCTTTATTTGTGAAATTTGTGATGCTATTG
CTTTATTTGTAACCATTATAAGCTGCAATAAACAAGTTAACAACAACAATTGCATTCATTTTATGTTTCA
GGTTCAGGGGGAGGTGTGGGAGGTTTTTTAAAGCAAGTAAAACCTCTACAAATGTGGTATGGAAATGTTA
ATTAACTAGCCATGACCAAAATCCCTTAACGTGAGTTTTCGTTCCACTGAGCGTCAGACCCCGTAGAAAA
GATCAAAGGATCTTCTTGAGATCCTTTTTTTCTGCGCGTAATCTGCTGCTTGCAAACAAAAAAACCACCG
CTACCAGCGGTGGTTTGTTTGCCGGATCAAGAGCTACCAACTCTTTTTCCGAAGGTAACTGGCTTCAGCA
GAGCGCAGATACCAAATACTGTTCTTCTAGTGTAGCCGTAGTTAGGCCACCACTTCAAGAACTCTGTAGC
ACCGCCTACATACCTCGCTCTGCTAATCCTGTTACCAGTGGCTGCTGCCAGTGGCGATAAGTCGTGTCTT
ACCGGGTTGGACTCAAGACGATAGTTACCGGATAAGGCGCAGCGGTCGGGCTGAACGGGGGGTTCGTGCA
CACAGCCCAGCTTGGAGCGAACGACCTACACCGAACTGAGATACCTACAGCGTGAGCTATGAGAAAGCGC
CACGCTTCCCGAAGGGAGAAAGGCGGACAGGTATCCGGTAAGCGGCAGGGTCGGAACAGGAGAGCGCACG
AGGGAGCTTCCAGGGGGAAACGCCTGGTATCTTTATAGTCCTGTCGGGTTTCGCCACCTCTGACTTGAGC
GTCGATTTTTGTGATGCTCGTCAGGGGGGCGGAGCCTATGGAAAAACGCCAGCAACGCGGCCTTTTTACG
GTTCCTGGCCTTTTGCTGGCCTTTTGCTCACATGTTCTTAATTAACCTGCAGGCGTTACATAACTTACGG
TAAATGGCCCGCCTGGCTGACCGCCCAACGACCCCCGCCCATTGACGTCAATAATGACGTATGTTCCCAT
AGTAACGCCAATAGGGACTTTCCATTGACGTCAATGGGTGGAGTATTTACGGTAAACTGCCCACTTGGCA
GTACATCAAGTGTATCATATGCCAAGTACGCCCCCTATTGACGTCAATGACGGTAAATGGCCCGCCTGGC
ATTATGCCCAGTACATGACCTTATGGGACTTTCCTACTTGGCAGTACATCTACGTATTAGTCATCGCTAT
TACCATGATGATGCGGTTTTGGCAGTACATCAATGGGCGTGGATAGCGGTTTGACTCACGGGGATTTCCA
AGTCTCCACCCCATTGACGTCAATGGGAGTTTGTTTTGACTAGTGGAGCCGAGAGTAATTCATACAAAAG
GAGGGATCGCCTTCGCAAGGGGAGAGCCCAGGGACCGTCCCTAAATTCTCACAGACCCAAATCCCTGTAG
CCGCCCCACGACAGCGCGAGGAGCATGCGCCCAGGGCTGAGCGCGGGTAGATCAGAGCACACAAGCTCAC
AGTCCCCGGCGGTGGGGGGAGGGGCGCGCTGAGCGGGGGCCAGGGAGCTGGCGCGGGGCAAACTGGGAAA
GTGGTGTCGTGTGCTGGCTCCGCCCTCTTCCCGAGGGTGGGGGAGAACGGTATATAAGTGCGGTAGTCGC
CTTGGACGTTCTTTTTCGCAACGGGTTTGCCGTCAGAACGCAGGTGAGTGGCGGGTGTGGCTTCCGCGGG
CCCCGGAGCTGGAGCCCTGCTCTGAGCGGGCCGGGCTGATATGCGAGTGTCGTCCGCAGGGTTTAGCTGT
GAGCATTCCCACTTCGAGTGGCGGGCGGTGCGGGGGTGAGAGTGCGAGGCCTAGCGGCAACCCCGTAGCC
TCGCCTCGTGTCCGGCTTGAGGCCTAGCGTGGTGTCCGCCGCCGCGTGCCACTCCGGCCGCACTATGCGT
TTTTTGTCCTTGCTGCCCTCGATTGCCTTCCAGCAGCATGGGCTAACAAAGGGAGGGTGTGGGGCTCACT
CTTAAGGAGCCCATGAAGCTTACGTTGGATAGGAATGGAAGGGCAGGAGGGGCGACTGGGGCCCGCCCGC
CTTCGGAGCACATGTCCGACGCCACCTGGATGGGGCGAGGCCTGTGGCTTTCCGAAGCAATCGGGCGTGA
GTTTAGCCTACCTGGGCCATGTGGCCCTAGCACTGGGCACGGTCTGGCCTGGCGGTGCCGCGTTCCCTTG
CCTCCCAACAAGGGTGAGGCCGTCCCGCCCGGCACCAGTTGCTTGCGCGGAAAGATGGCCGCTCCCGGGG
CCCTGTTGCAAGGAGCTCAAAATGGAGGACGCGGCAGCCCGGTGGAGCGGGCGGGTGAGTCACCCACACA
AAGGAAGAGGGCCTTGCCCCTCGCCGGCCGCTGCTTCCTGTGACCCCGTGGTCTATCGGCCGCATAGTCA
CCTCGGGCTTCTCTTGAGCACCGCTCGTCGCGGCGGGGGGAGGGGATCTAATGGCGTTGGAGTTTGTTCA
CATTTGGTGGGTGGAGACTAGTCAGGCCAGCCTGGCGCTGGAAGTCATTCTTGGAATTTGCCCCTTTGAG
TTTGGAGCGAGGCTAATTCTCAAGCCTCTTAGCGGTTCAAAGGTATTTTCTAAACCCGTTTCCAGGTGTT
GTGAAAGCCACCGCTAATTCAAAGCAATCCGGAGTATACGGATCCGCCACCATGGTGTCCCACAGAGCCG
CCAGACGGAAGCGGGCCAGCGCCACCGACCTGTACAAGACCTGCAAGCAGGCCGGCACCTGCCCCAGCGA
CGTGATCAACAAGGTGGAGGGCACCACACTGGCCGACAAGATCCTGCAGTGGACCAGCCTGGGCATCTTC
CTGGGCGGCCTGGGCATTGGCACCGGCAGCGGCACCGGCGGCAGAACCGGCTACATCCCCCTCGGCGGCA
GGACCAACACCATCGTGGACGTGTCCCCAGCCAAGCCACCCGTGGTCATCGAGCCCGTGGGCCCCACCGA
CCCCAGCATCGTGACCCTGGTGGAGGACAGCAGCGTGATCACCAGCGGAGCCCCTGCCCCCACCTTCACC
GGCACCAGCGGCTTCGAGATCAGCACCAGCAGCACCACCACCCCTGCCGTGCTGGACATCACACCTACCT
CAAGCGTGCAGATCAGCAGCAGCTCCTTCATCAACCCCGCCTTCACAGACCCCTCCGTCATCGAGGTGCC
CCAGACCGGCGAGATCAGCGGCAACATCCTGATCAGCACCCCTACCTCTGGCGCCCACGGCTACGAGGAA
ATCCCCATGCAGACCTTCGCCACCGAGGGCACCGGCCTGGAACCCATCAGCTCCACCCCCAACCCCACCG
TGCGGAGAGTGGCCGGACCCCGGCTGTACTCTCGGGCCAACCAGCAGGTCCGGGTGTCCAACGCCGACTT
CCTGACCCGGCCCAGCACCTTCGTGACCTACGACAACCCTGCCTACGACCCCATCGACACCACCCTGACC
TTCGACCCCTCCAGCGAGGTGCCCGACCCCGACTTCATGGACATCGTGCGGCTGCACAGACCCGCCCTGA
CCAGCAGACGGTCTACCGTGCGGTTCAGCCGGCTCGGCCAGCGCGCCACCATGTTCACCAGAAGCGGCAA
GCAGATCGGCGCCAGAGTGCACTTCTACCACGACATCAGCCCCATCCCCCACGCCGAGGACATCGAGCTG
CAGCCCCTGGTGTCCAGCCAGGCCGCCACCGACGACATCTACGATATCTACGCCGACATCACCGACGAGG
CCCCTACCAGCACCGCCAACACCGCCTTTACCATCCCCAAGAGCAGCTTCCAGAGCCTGAGCCTGACCAG
AAGCGCCAGCTCCACCTTCAGCAACGTGACCGTGCCCCTGGCCACCGCCTGGGACGTGCCTGTGAACACC
GGCCCTGACATCGTGCTGCCCAACACCAACATCGTGGAGCCCACCTACAGCACCACCCCCTTCACCACCA
TCCAGAGCATCAACATCGAGGGCACCAACTACTTTCTGTGGCCCATCTACTATTTTCTGCCCCGGAAGCG
GAAGCGGGTGCCCTACTTCTTCACCGACGGCAGCATGGCCTTTTGATAGTCTAGGAGCAGGTTTCCCCAA
TGACACAAAACGTGCAACTTGAAACTCCGCCTGGTCTTTCCAGGTCTAGAGGGGTAACACTTTGTACTGC
GTTTGGCTCCACGCTCGATCCACTGGCGAGTGTTAGTAACAGCACTGTTGCTTCGTAGCGGAGCATGACG
GCCGTGGGAACTCCTCCTTGGTAACAAGGACCCACGGGGCCAAAAGCCACGCCCACACGGGCCCGTCATG
TGTGCAACCCCAGCACGGCGACTTTACTGCGAAACCCACTTTAAAGTGACATTGAAACTGGTACCCACAC
ACTGGTGACAGGCTAAGGATGCCCTTCAGGTACCCCGAGGTAACACGCGACACTCGGGATCTGAGAAGGG
GACTGGGGCTTCTATAAAAGCGCTCGGTTTAAAAAGCTTCTATGCCTGAATAGGTGACCGGAGGTCGGCA
CCTTTCCTTTGCAATTACTGACCCTATGAATACACTGACTGTTTGACAATTAATCATCGGCATAGTATAT
CGGCATAGTATAATACGACTCACTATAGGAGGGCCACCATGATTGAACAAGATGGATTGCACGCAGGTTC
TCCGGCCGCTTGGGTGGAGAGGCTATTCGGCTATGACTGGGCACAACAGACAATCGGCTGCTCTGATGCC
GCCGTGTTCCGGCTGTCAGCGCAGGGGCGCCCGGTTCTTTTTGTCAAGACCGACCTGTCCGGTGCCCTGA
ATGAACTGCAAGACGAGGCAGCGCGGCTATCGTGGCTGGCCACGACGGGCGTTCCTTGCGCAGCTGTGCT
CGACGTTGTCACTGAAGCGGGAAGGGACTGGCTGCTATTGGGCGAAGTGCCGGGGCAGGATCTCCTGTCA
TCTCACCTTGCTCCTGCCGAGAAAGTATCCATCATGGCTGATGCAATGCGGCGGCTGCATACGCTTGATC
CGGCTACCTGCCCATTCGACCACCAAGCGAAACATCGCATCGAGCGAGCACGTACTCGGATGGAAGCCGG
TCTTGTCGATCAGGATGATCTGGACGAAGAGCATCAGGGGCTCGCGCCAGCCGAACTGTTCGCCAGGCTC
AAGGCGAGCATGCCCGACGGCGAGGATCTCGTCGTGACACATGGCGATGCCTGCTTGCCGAATATCATGG
TGGAAAATGGCCGCTTTTCTGGATTCATCGACTGTGGCCGGCTGGGTGTGGCGGACCGCTATCAGGACAT
AGCGTTGGCTACCCGTGATATTGCTGAAGAGCTTGGCGGCGAATGGGCTGACCGCTTCCTCGTGCTTTAC
GGTATCGCCGCTCCCGATTCGCAGCGCATCGCCTTCTATCGCCTTCTTGACGAGTTCTTCTGAGCGGGAC
TCTGGGGTTCGAAATGACCGACCAAGCGAATTCGCTAGGATTATCCCTAATACCTGCCACCCCACTCTTA
ATCAGTGGTGGAAGAACGGTCTCAGAACTGTTTGTTTCAATTGGCCATTTAAGTTTAGTAGTAAAAGACT
GGTTAATGATAACAATGCATCGTAAAACCTTCAGAAGGAAAGGAGAATGTTTTGTGGACCACTTTGGTTT
TCTTTTTTGCGTGTGGCAGTTTTAAGTTATTAGTTTTTAAAATCAGTACTTTTTAATGGAAACAACTTGA
CCAAAAATTTGTCACAGAATTTTGAGACCCATTAAAAAAGTTAAATGAGAAACCTGTGTGTTCCTTTGGT
CAACACCGAGACATTTAGGTGAAAGACATCTAATTCTGGTTTTACGAATCTGGAAACTTCTTGAAAATGT
AATTCTTGAGTTAACACTTCTGGGTGGAGAATAGGGTTGTTTTCCCCCCACATAATTGGAAGGGGAAGGA
ATATCATTTAAAGCTATGGGAGGGTTGCTTTGATTACAACACTGGAGAGAAATGCAGCATGTTGCTGATT
GCCTGTCACTAAAACAGGCCAAAAACTGAGTCCTTGGGTTGCATAGAAAGCTG
Features (pLannotate 1.2.2; 14 found; start..end, strand, type, name):
     51..242     +  promoter       SV40 promoter (fragment): SV40 enhancer and early promoter
    429..1562    +  promoter       mEF-1α promoter (fragment): strong constitutive promoter for mouse elongation factor EF-1α
   1588..3111    +  CDS            L1 (fragment): VL1_HPV18 - Experimental evidence at protein level: Swiss-Prot protein existence level 1. Forms an icosahedral capsid with a T=7 symmetry and a 50 nm diameter. The capsid is composed of 72 pentamers linked to each other by disulfide bonds and associated with L2 proteins. Binds to heparan sulfate proteoglycans on cell surface of basal layer keratinocytes to provide initial virion attachment. This binding mediates a conformational change in the virus capsid that facilitates efficient infection. The virion enters the host cell via endocytosis. During virus trafficking, L1 protein dissociates from
   3137..3258    -  polyA_signal   SV40 poly(A) signal: SV40 polyadenylation signal
   3281..3352    -  CDS            large T antigen (fragment): large T antigen from SV40 (simian virus 40)
   3446..4034    +  rep_origin     ori: high-copy-number ColE1/pMB1/pBR322/pUC origin of replication
   4114..4417    +  enhancer       CMV enhancer: human cytomegalovirus immediate early enhancer
   4419..4518    +  promoter       CMV promoter (fragment): human cytomegalovirus (CMV) immediate early promoter
   5862..7250    +  CDS            L2: VL2_HPV18 - Protein inferred from homology: Swiss-Prot protein existence level 3. Minor protein of the capsid that localizes along the inner surface of the virion, within the central cavities beneath the L1 pentamers. Plays a role in capsid stabilization through interaction with the major capsid protein L1. Once the virion enters the host cell, L2 escorts the genomic DNA into the nucleus by promoting escape from the endosomal compartments and traffic through the host Golgi network. Mechanistically, the C-terminus of L2 possesses a cell-penetrating peptide that protudes from the host endosome,
   7266..7710    +  misc_feature   FMDV IRES: internal ribosome entry site (IRES) of the foot-and-mouth disease virus
   7743..7761    +  promoter       tac promoter (fragment): strong E. coli promoter; hybrid between the trp and lac UV5 promoters
   7781..7799    +  promoter       T7 promoter: promoter for bacteriophage T7 RNA polymerase
   7809..8603    +  CDS            NeoR/KanR: aminoglycoside phosphotransferase from Tn5; aph(3')-II (or nptII); confers resistance to neomycin, kanamycin, and G418 (Geneticin®)
   8650..9222    +  polyA_signal   EF-1α poly(A) signal: human EF-1α polyadenylation signal
