[The description below was written by a language model from this plasmid's Addgene catalogue record and pLannotate feature annotations shown in this document.]
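Description:
pVITRO-HPV59 L1L2 is a 9.2 kb mammalian expression plasmid built on the InvivoGen pVITRO1-neo-mcs backbone, a dual-cassette vector designed to express two genes from one plasmid. It carries the two capsid genes of human papillomavirus type 59: the major capsid protein L1 (about 1.5 kb) and the minor capsid protein L2 (about 1.4 kb). The automated annotation labels these reading frames by similarity to HPV18 L1 and L2, which reflects homology matching to a related type rather than the actual identity of the inserts. The catalogue lists the species as human, but the genes are viral.

In the feature table, L1 lies downstream of an SV40 enhancer fragment and a mouse EF-1α promoter and is terminated by an SV40 polyadenylation signal. L2 sits in the second cassette, which begins with a CMV enhancer and a short CMV promoter fragment. More than 1 kb between that element and the L2 start is unannotated, so the core promoter driving L2 is not identified in the record. L2 is followed by an FMDV IRES and the Tn5 NeoR/KanR gene, ending in an EF-1α poly(A) signal, so the resistance marker appears to be translated from the same transcript as L2 in mammalian cells, linking G418 selection to expression of that cassette. Short bacterial promoter elements just upstream of the marker allow the same gene to confer kanamycin resistance in E. coli, where the plasmid replicates at high copy from a ColE1/pUC-type origin.

Co-expression of L1 and L2 yields the components of the papillomavirus capsid. The associated publication examined inhibitors and L2 antibodies against the infectivity of diverse HPV types, consistent with using this plasmid to supply HPV59 capsid proteins for such studies.
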