Addgene plasmid #52586: pVITRO-HPV59 L1L2
Purpose: Expresses HPV59 L1 and L2 in mammalian cells
Depositing lab: Richard Roden. Depositing organization: Johns Hopkins University and School of Medicine. Publication: Impact of inhibitors and L2 antibodies upon the infectivity of diverse alpha and beta human papillomavirus types. Kwak K, Jiang R, Wang JW, Jagu S, Kirnbauer R, Roden RB. PLoS One. 2014 May 9;9(5):e97232. doi: 10.1371/journal.pone.0097232. eCollection 2014. PubMed 24816794.
Backbone
  Vector backbone: pVITRO1-neo-mcs
  Backbone manufacturer: InvivoGen
  Backbone size w/o insert (bp): 6295
  Total vector size (bp): 9223
  Vector type: Mammalian Expression
  Selectable markers: Neomycin (select with G418)
Growth in bacteria
  Bacterial resistance: Kanamycin, 50 μg/mL
  Growth temperature: 37°C
  Growth strain: DH5alpha
  Copy number: High Copy
Gene/Insert 1
  Gene/Insert name: HPV59 L1
  Species: H. sapiens (human)
  Insert size (bp): 1530
  Cloning method: Restriction Enzyme; 5′ cloning site BglII (destroyed during cloning); 3′ cloning site NheI (destroyed during cloning)
  Sequencing primers: 5′ AAACCACCGCTAATTCAAAGC; 3′ GTGGTTTGTCCAAACTCATCAA
Gene/Insert 2
  Gene/Insert name: HPV59 L2
  Species: H. sapiens (human)
  Insert size (bp): 1398
  Cloning method: Restriction Enzyme; 5′ cloning site BamHI (not destroyed); 3′ cloning site AvrII (destroyed during cloning)
  Sequencing primers: 5′ GCCTCTTAGCGGTTCAAAGG; 3′ CAAAGGTATTTTCTAAACCCGTTTC
Terms and licenses: Academic/Nonprofit Terms; Industry Terms: Not Available to Industry
How to cite: pVITRO-HPV59 L1L2 was a gift from Richard Roden (Addgene plasmid # 52586 ; http://n2t.net/addgene:52586 ; RRID:Addgene_52586)
