>Addgene plasmid #52586 | pVITRO-HPV59 L1L2 | addgene partial sequence | sequence record 84720 | mEF1-Fwd 5'-TTTTGAGCGGAGCTAATTCTCGGG-3'
CTTTTTTAGGTGTTGTGAAAACCACCGCTAATTCAAAGCAACCGGTGATATCAAAGATCCGCCACCATGG
CACTGTGGAGAAGCAGCGACAACAAGGTGTACCTGCCCCCTCCCAGCGTGGCCAAGGTGGTGTCCACCGA
CGAGTACGTGACCCGGACCAGCATCTTCTACCACGCCGGCAGCTCTCGGCTGCTGACCGTGGGCCACCCC
TACTTCAAGGTGCCCAAGGGCGGCAACGGCCGGCAGGACGTGCCCAAGGTGTCCGCCTACCAGTACCGGG
TGTTCAGAGTGAAGCTGCCCGACCCCAACAAGTTCGGCCTGCCCGACAACACCGTGTACGACCCCAACTC
CCAGCGGCTGGTCTGGGCCTGCGTGGGCGTGGAGATCGGCAGAGGCCAGCCCCTGGGCGTGGGCCTGAGC
GGCCACCCCCTGTACAACAAGCTGGACGACACCGAGAACAGCCATGTGGCCAGCGCCGTGGACACCAAGG
ACACCCGGGACAACGTGTCCGTGGACTACAAGCAGACCCAGCTGTGCATCATCGGCTGCGTGCCTGCCAT
TGGCGAGCACTGGACCAAGGGCACCGCCTGCAAGCCCACCACCGTGGTGCAGGGCGACTGCCCCCCTCTG
GAACTGATCAACACCCCCATCGAGGACGGCGACATGGTGGACACCGGCTACGGCGCCATGGACTTCAAGC
TGCTGCAGGACAACAAGAGCGAGGTGCCCCTGGACATCTGCCAGAGCATCTGCAAGTACCCCGACTACCT
GCAGATGAGCGCCGACGCCTACGGCGACAGCATGTTCTTTTGCCTGCGGCGG
