>Addgene plasmid #52586 | pVITRO-HPV59 L1L2 | addgene partial sequence | sequence record 84753 | EBV-rev 5'-GTGGTTTGTCCAAACTCATC-3'
CTAGACTATCACTTCCGGCTGGACTTTCTCCGCTTCACTCTCTTGGGGGAGGGGGTGCTGGTTGGGGCAG
GGGCGGCTCTCTTTCTGGGGCCGATGGTAGGCTTGGGTCTGGCGCCCAGCTGCAGCAGGAACTTCCGGCC
CAGGGGGAACTGGTCCAGGTCGGCGCTGAACCGCTCTTTCAGGTCCACGGGCCAGAACTTCAGCTTGTCG
TAGGGGTCCTGCTTCACGGGAGGAGCGGTATCCTTCTGGCAGGTCACGGCGGCAGACTGCACGAATCTGT
ATGTGTCCACCAGGCTGGCGGTAGGAGGGGGGGTCACGCCGAAGTTCCAATCTTCCAGGATGGTGGTGTT
CATGTTGTGGATGTAGCTCATCACTTCGGTGGTCAGGGTGATCTTGCACAGCTGGAAGATGAACTGCAGG
TCGAATTCCTCGACGTGCCGGGCGTACTCTTTGAAGCTGGTAGGGGTGTACACGTTGGGGATGCTGGAGG
TGGTGCTGGCGCAGACGCTCAGGTTGGTGCTTCTGGTGGTATCCACCACGGTCAGAAACAGCTGGTTGTG
CCAGCAGATGCCGTTGTTCAGGCCCTGAGCCTTGTGCAGCCAGTAGGGCTTGTTGAACAGCTGGCTGTCA
GAGGTGACCACAGAGCCGCTGGGGCTGGGGCTGTACAGGTAGCTGCCGGGGTTGGCTCTGATGTCTGTGC
CCTTGATGTACAGGCTCTCGGGCAGCTGGTCGCCCATGGTGCCGCTGCGGTTCCAGAAGTGCCGGGCGAA
CACCTGCTCCCGCCGCAGGCAAAAGAACATGCTGTCGCC
