>Addgene plasmid #52586 | pVITRO-HPV59 L1L2 | addgene partial sequence | sequence record 84784 | FMDV-IRES-R 5'-CTCCGCTACGAAGCAACAGT-3'
CGAGCGTGGAGCCAAACGCAGTACAAAGTGTTACCCCTCTAGACCTGGAAAGACCAGGCGGAGTTTCAAG
TTGCACGTTTTGTGTCATTGGGGAAACCTGCTCCTAGACTATCAAAAGGCCATGCTGCCGTCGGTGAAGA
AGTAGGGCACCCGCTTCCGCTTCCGGGGCAGAAAATAGTAGATGGGCCACAGAAAGTAGTTGGTGCCCTC
GATGTTGATGCTCTGGATGGTGGTGAAGGGGGTGGTGCTGTAGGTGGGCTCCACGATGTTGGTGTTGGGC
AGCACGATGTCAGGGCCGGTGTTCACAGGCACGTCCCAGGCGGTGGCCAGGGGCACGGTCACGTTGCTGA
AGGTGGAGCTGGCGCTTCTGGTCAGGCTCAGGCTCTGGAAGCTGCTCTTGGGGATGGTAAAGGCGGTGTT
GGCGGTGCTGGTAGGGGCCTCGTCGGTGATGTCGGCGTAGATATCGTAGATGTCGTCGGTGGCGGCCTGG
CTGGACACCAGGGGCTGCAGCTCGATGTCCTCGGCGTGGGGGATGGGGCTGATGTCGTGGTAGAAGTGCA
CTCTGGCGCCGATCTGCTTGCCGCTTCTGGTGAACATGGTGGCGCGCTGGCCGAGCCGGCTGAACCGCAC
GGTAGACCGTCTGCTGGTCAGGGCGGGTCTGTGCAGCCGCACGATGTCCATGAAGTCGGGGTCGGGCACC
TCGCTGGAGGGGTCGAAGGTCAGGGTGGTGTCGATGGGGTCGTAGGCAGGGTTGTCGTAGGTCACGAAGG
TGCTGGGCCGGGTCAGGAAGTCGGCGTTGGACACCCGGACCTGCTGGTT
