>Addgene plasmid #52586 | pVITRO-HPV59 L1L2 | addgene partial sequence | sequence record 84846 | pVITRO-P25F 5'-CAAAGGTATTTTCTAAACCCGTTTC-3'
GCAATCCGGAGTATACGGATCCGCCACCATGGTGTCCCACAGAGCCGCCAGACGGAAGCGGGCCAGCGCC
ACCGACCTGTACAAGACCTGCAAGCAGGCCGGCACCTGCCCCAGCGACGTGATCAACAAGGTGGAGGGCA
CCACACTGGCCGACAAGATCCTGCAGTGGACCAGCCTGGGCATCTTCCTGGGCGGCCTGGGCATTGGCAC
CGGCAGCGGCACCGGCGGCAGAACCGGCTACATCCCCCTCGGCGGCAGGACCAACACCATCGTGGACGTG
TCCCCAGCCAAGCCACCCGTGGTCATCGAGCCCGTGGGCCCCACCGACCCCAGCATCGTGACCCTGGTGG
AGGACAGCAGCGTGATCACCAGCGGAGCCCCTGCCCCCACCTTCACCGGCACCAGCGGCTTCGAGATCAG
CACCAGCAGCACCACCACCCCTGCCGTGCTGGACATCACACCTACCTCAAGCGTGCAGATCAGCAGCAGC
TCCTTCATCAACCCCGCCTTCACAGACCCCTCCGTCATCGAGGTGCCCCAGACCGGCGAGATCAGCGGCA
ACATCCTGATCAGCACCCCTACCTCTGGCGCCCACGGCTACGAGGAAATCCCCATGCAGACCTTCGCCAC
CGAGGGCACCGGCCTGGAACCCATCAGCTCCACCCCCAACCCCACCGTGCGGAGAGTGGCCGGACCCCGG
CTGTACTCTCGGGCCAACCAGCAGGTCCGGGTGTCCAACGCCGACTTCCTGACCCGGCCCAGCACCTTCG
TGACCTACGACAACCCTGCCTACGACCCCATCGACACCAC
